>Addgene plasmid #77855 | EEF2K gRNA (BRDN0001146991) | addgene full sequence | sequence record 188532 | Addgene Assembled Sequence
CCCGGGTGCAAAGATGGATAAAGTTTTAAACAGAGAGGAATCTTTGCAGCTAATGGACCTTCTAGGTCTT
GAAAGGAGTGGGAATTGGCTCCGGTGCCCGTCAGTGGGCAGAGCGCACATCGCCCACAGTCCCCGAGAAG
TTGGGGGGAGGGGTCGGCAATTGATCCGGTGCCTAGAGAAGGTGGCGCGGGGTAAACTGGGAAAGTGATG
TCGTGTACTGGCTCCGCCTTTTTCCCGAGGGTGGGGGAGAACCGTATATAAGTGCAGTAGTCGCCGTGAA
CGTTCTTTTTCGCAACGGGTTTGCCGCCAGAACACAGGTAAGTGCCGTGTGTGGTTCCCGCGGGCCTGGC
CTCTTTACGGGTTATGGCCCTTGCGTGCCTTGAATTACTTCCACCTGGCTGCAGTACGTGATTCTTGATC
CCGAGCTTCGGGTTGGAAGTGGGTGGGAGAGTTCGAGGCCTTGCGCTTAAGGAGCCCCTTCGCCTCGTGC
TTGAGTTGAGGCCTGGCCTGGGCGCTGGGGCCGCCGCGTGCGAATCTGGTGGCACCTTCGCGCCTGTCTC
GCTGCTTTCGATAAGTCTCTAGCCATTTAAAATTTTTGATGACCTGCTGCGACGCTTTTTTTCTGGCAAG
ATAGTCTTGTAAATGCGGGCCAAGATCTGCACACTGGTATTTCGGTTTTTGGGGCCGCGGGCGGCGACGG
GGCCCGTGCGTCCCAGCGCACATGTTCGGCGAGGCGGGGCCTGCGAGCGCGGCCACCGAGAATCGGACGG
GGGTAGTCTCAAGCTGGCCGGCCTGCTCTGGTGCCTGGCCTCGCGCCGCCGTGTATCGCCCCGCCCTGGG
CGGCAAGGCTGGCCCGGTCGGCACCAGTTGCGTGAGCGGAAAGATGGCCGCTTCCCGGCCCTGCTGCAGG
GAGCTCAAAATGGAGGACGCGGCGCTCGGGAGAGCGGGCGGGTGAGTCACCCACACAAAGGAAAAGGGCC
TTTCCGTCCTCAGCCGTCGCTTCATGTGACTCCACGGAGTACCGGGCGCCGTCCAGGCACCTCGATTAGT
TCTCGAGCTTTTGGAGTACGTCGTCTTTAGGTTGGGGGGAGGGGTTTTATGCGATGGAGTTTCCCCACAC
TGAGTGGGTGGAGACTGAAGTTAGGCCAGCTTGGCACTTGATGTAATTCTCCTTGGAATTTGCCCTTTTT
GAGTTTGGATCTTGGTTCATTCTCAAGCCTCAGACAGTGGTTCAAAGTTTTTTTCTTCCATTTCAGGTGT
CGTGACGTACGGCCACCATGACCGAGTACAAGCCCACGGTGCGCCTCGCCACCCGCGACGACGTCCCCAG
GGCCGTACGCACCCTCGCCGCCGCGTTCGCCGACTACCCCGCCACGCGCCACACCGTCGATCCGGACCGC
CACATCGAGCGGGTCACCGAGCTGCAAGAACTCTTCCTCACGCGCGTCGGGCTCGACATCGGCAAGGTGT
GGGTCGCGGACGACGGCGCCGCCGTGGCGGTCTGGACCACGCCGGAGAGCGTCGAAGCGGGGGCGGTGTT
CGCCGAGATCGGCCCGCGCATGGCCGAGTTGAGCGGTTCCCGGCTGGCCGCGCAGCAACAGATGGAAGGC
CTCCTGGCGCCGCACCGGCCCAAGGAGCCCGCGTGGTTCCTGGCCACCGTCGGAGTCTCGCCCGACCACC
AGGGCAAGGGTCTGGGCAGCGCCGTCGTGCTCCCCGGAGTGGAGGCGGCCGAGCGCGCCGGGGTGCCCGC
CTTCCTGGAGACCTCCGCGCCCCGCAACCTCCCCTTCTACGAGCGGCTCGGCTTCACCGTCACCGCCGAC
GTCGAGGTGCCCGAAGGACCGCGCACCTGGTGCATGACCCGCAAGCCCGGTGCCTGAACGCGTTAAGTCG
ACAATCAACCTCTGGATTACAAAATTTGTGAAAGATTGACTGGTATTCTTAACTATGTTGCTCCTTTTAC
GCTATGTGGATACGCTGCTTTAATGCCTTTGTATCATGCTATTGCTTCCCGTATGGCTTTCATTTTCTCC
TCCTTGTATAAATCCTGGTTGCTGTCTCTTTATGAGGAGTTGTGGCCCGTTGTCAGGCAACGTGGCGTGG
TGTGCACTGTGTTTGCTGACGCAACCCCCACTGGTTGGGGCATTGCCACCACCTGTCAGCTCCTTTCCGG
GACTTTCGCTTTCCCCCTCCCTATTGCCACGGCGGAACTCATCGCCGCCTGCCTTGCCCGCTGCTGGACA
GGGGCTCGGCTGTTGGGCACTGACAATTCCGTGGTGTTGTCGGGGAAATCATCGTCCTTTCCTTGGCTGC
TCGCCTGTGTTGCCACCTGGATTCTGCGCGGGACGTCCTTCTGCTACGTCCCTTCGGCCCTCAATCCAGC
GGACCTTCCTTCCCGCGGCCTGCTGCCGGCTCTGCGGCCTCTTCCGCGTCTTCGCCTTCGCCCTCAGACG
AGTCGGATCTCCCTTTGGGCCGCCTCCCCGCGTCGACTTTAAGACCAATGACTTACAAGGCAGCTGTAGA
TCTTAGCCACTTTTTAAAAGAAAAGGGGGGACTGGAAGGGCTAATTCACTCCCAACGAAGACAAGATCTG
CTTTTTGCTTGTACTGGGTCTCTCTGGTTAGACCAGATCTGAGCCTGGGAGCTCTCTGGCTAACTAGGGA
ACCCACTGCTTAAGCCTCAATAAAGCTTGCCTTGAGTGCTTCAAGTAGTGTGTGCCCGTCTGTTGTGTGA
CTCTGGTAACTAGAGATCCCTCAGACCCTTTTAGTCAGTGTGGAAAATCTCTAGCAGTACGTATAGTAGT
TCATGTCATCTTATTATTCAGTATTTATAACTTGCAAAGAAATGAATATCAGAGAGTGAGAGGAACTTGT
TTATTGCAGCTTATAATGGTTACAAATAAAGCAATAGCATCACAAATTTCACAAATAAAGCATTTTTTTC
ACTGCATTCTAGTTGTGGTTTGTCCAAACTCATCAATGTATCTTATCATGTCTGGCTCTAGCTATCCCGC
CCCTAACTCCGCCCATCCCGCCCCTAACTCCGCCCAGTTCCGCCCATTCTCCGCCCCATGGCTGACTAAT
TTTTTTTATTTATGCAGAGGCCGAGGCCGCCTCGGCCTCTGAGCTATTCCAGAAGTAGTGAGGAGGCTTT
TTTGGAGGCCTAGGGACGTACCCAATTCGCCCTATAGTGAGTCGTATTACGCGCGCTCACTGGCCGTCGT
TTTACAACGTCGTGACTGGGAAAACCCTGGCGTTACCCAACTTAATCGCCTTGCAGCACATCCCCCTTTC
GCCAGCTGGCGTAATAGCGAAGAGGCCCGCACCGATCGCCCTTCCCAACAGTTGCGCAGCCTGAATGGCG
AATGGG
[124 nt withheld, positions 3367-3490]
C
[91 nt withheld, positions 3492-3582]
A
[49 nt withheld, positions 3584-3632]
CCTTTGACGTTGGAGTCCACGTTCTTT
[37 nt withheld, positions 3660-3696]
ACCCTATCTCGGTCTATTCTTTTGATTTATAAGGGATTTTGCCGATTTCGGCCTATTGGTTAAAAAATGA
GCTGATTTAACAAAAATTTAACGCGAATTTTAACAAAATATTAACGCTTACAATTTAGGTGGCACTTTTC
GGGGAAATGTGCGCGGAACCCCTATTTGTTTATTTTTCTAAATACATTCAAATATGTATCCGCTCATGAG
ACAATAACCCTGATAAATGCTTCAATAATATTGAAAAAGGAAGAGTATGAGTATTCAACATTTCCGTGTC
GCCCTTATTCCCTTTTTTGCGGCATTTTGCCTTCCTGTTTTTGCTCACCCAGAAACGCTGGTGAAAGTAA
AAGATGCTGAAGATCAGTTGGGTGCACGAGTGGGTTACATCGAACTGGATCTCAACAGCGGTAAGATCCT
TGAGAGTTTTCGCCCCGAAGAACGTTTTCCAATGATGAGCACTTTTAAAGTTCTGCTATGTGGCGCGGTA
TTATCCCGTATTGACGCCGGGCAAGAGCAACTCGGTCGCCGCATACACTATTCTCAGAATGACTTGGTTG
AGTACTCACCAGTCACAGAAAAGCATCTTACGGATGGCATGACAGTAAGAGAATTATGCAGTGCTGCCAT
AACCATGAGTGATAACACTGCGGCCAACTTACTTCTGACAACGATCGGAGGACCGAAGGAGCTAACCGCT
TTTTTGCACAACATGGGGGATCATGTAACTCGCCTTGATCGTTGGGAACCGGAGCTGAATGAAGCCATAC
CAAACGACGAGCGTGACACCACGATGCCTGTAGCAATGGCAACAACGTTGCGCAAACTATTAACTGGCGA
ACTACTTACTCTAGCTTCCCGGCAACAATTAATAGACTGGATGGAGGCGGATAAAGTTGCAGGACCACTT
CTGCGCTCGGCCCTTCCGGCTGGCTGGTTTATTGCTGATAAATCTGGAGCCGGTGAGCGTGGGTCTCGCG
GTATCATTGCAGCACTGGGGCCAGATGGTAAGCCCTCCCGTATCGTAGTTATCTACACGACGGGGAGTCA
GGCAACTATGGATGAACGAAATAGACAGATCGCTGAGATAGGTGCCTCACTGATTAAGCATTGGTAACTG
TCAGACCAAGTTTACTCATATATACTTTAGATTGATTTAAAACTTCATTTTTAATTTAAAAGGATCTAGG
TGAAGATCCTTTTTGATAATCTCATGACCAAAATCCCTTAACGTGAGTTTTCGTTCCACTGAGCGTCAGA
CCCCGTAGAAAAGATCAAAGGATCTTCTTGAGATCCTTTTTTTCTGCGCGTAATCTGCTGCTTGCAAACA
AAAAAACCACCGCTACCAGCGGTGGTTTGTTTGCCGGATCAAGAGCTACCAACTCTTTTTCCGAAGGTAA
CTGGCTTCAGCAGAGCGCAGATACCAAATACTGTTCTTCTAGTGTAGCCGTAGTTAGGCCACCACTTCAA
GAACTCTGTAGCACCGCCTACATACCTCGCTCTGCTAATCCTGTTACCAGTGGCTGCTGCCAGTGGCGAT
AAGTCGTGTCTTACCGGGTTGGACTCAAGACGATAGTTACCGGATAAGGCGCAGCGGTCGGGCTGAACGG
GGGGTTCGTGCACACAGCCCAGCTTGGAGCGAACGACCTACACCGAACTGAGATACCTACAGCGTGAGCT
ATGAGAAAGCGCCACGCTTCCCGAAGGGAGAAAGGCGGACAGGTATCCGGTAAGCGGCAGGGTCGGAACA
GGAGAGCGCACGAGGGAGCTTCCAGGGGGAAACGCCTGGTATCTTTATAGTCCTGTCGGGTTTCGCCACC
TCTGACTTGAGCGTCGATTTTTGTGATGCTCGTCAGGGGGGCGGAGCCTATGGAAAAACGCCAGCAACGC
GGCCTTTTTACGGTTCCTGGCCTTTTGCTGGCCTTTTGCTCACATGTTCTTTCCTGCGTTATCCCCTGAT
TCTGTGGATAACCGTATTACCGCCTTTGAGTGAGCTGATACCGCTCGCCGCAGCCGAACGACCGAGCGCA
GCGAGTCAGTGAGCGAGGAAGCGGAAGAGCGCCCAATACGCAAACCGCCTCTCCCCGCGCGTTGGCCGAT
TCATTAATGCAGCTGGCACGACAGGTTTCCCGACTGGAAAGCGGGCAGTGAGCGCAACGCAATTAATGTG
AGTTAGCTCACTCATTAGGCACCCCAGGCTTTACACTTTATGCTTCCGGCTCGTATGTTGTGTGGAATTG
TGAGCGGATAACAATTTCACACAGGAAACAGCTATGACCATGATTACGCCAAGCGCGCAATTAACCCTCA
CTAAAGGGAACAAAAGCTGGAGCTGCAAGCTTAATGTAGTCTTATGCAATACTCTTGTAGTCTTGCAACA
TGGTAACGATGAGTTAGCAACATGCCTTACAAGGAGAGAAAAAGCACCGTGCATGCCGATTGGTGGAAGT
AAGGTGGTACGATCGTGCCTTATTAGGAAGGCAACAGACGGGTCTGACATGGATTGGACGAACCACTGAA
TTGCCGCATTGCAGAGATATTGTATTTAAGTGCCTAGCTCGATACATAAACGGGTCTCTCTGGTTAGACC
AGATCTGAGCCTGGGAGCTCTCTGGCTAACTAGGGAACCCACTGCTTAAGCCTCAATAAAGCTTGCCTTG
AGTGCTTCAAGTAGTGTGTGCCCGTCTGTTGTGTGACTCTGGTAACTAGAGATCCCTCAGACCCTTTTAG
TCAGTGTGGAAAATCTCTAGCAGTGGCGCCCGAACAGGGACTTGAAAGCGAAAGGGAAACCAGAGGAGCT
CTCTCGACGCAGGACTCGGCTTGCTGAAGCGCGCACGGCAAGAGGCGAGGGGCGGCGACTGGTGAGTACG
CCAAAAATTTTGACTAGCGGAGGCTAGAAGGAGAGAGATGGGTGCGAGAGCGTCAGTATTAAGCGGGGGA
GAATTAGATCGCGATGGGAAAAAATTCGGTTAAGGCCAGGGGGAAAGAAAAAATATAAATTAAAACATAT
AGTATGGGCAAGCAGGGAGCTAGAACGATTCGCAGTTAATCCTGGCCTGTTAGAAACATCAGAAGGCTGT
AGACAAATACTGGGACAGCTACAACCATCCCTTCAGACAGGATCAGAAGAACTTAGATCATTATATAATA
CAGTAGCAACCCTCTATTGTGTGCATCAAAGGATAGAGATAAAAGACACCAAGGAAGCTTTAGACAAGAT
AGAGGAAGAGCAAAACAAAAGTAAGACCACCGCACAGCAAGCGGCCGCTGATCTTCAGACCTGGAGGAGG
AGATATGAGGGACAATTGGAGAAGTGAATTATATAAATATAAAGTAGTAAAAATTGAACCATTAGGAGTA
GCACCCACCAAGGCAAAGAGAAGAGTGGTGCAGAGAGAAAAAAGAGCAGTGGGAATAGGAGCTTTGTTCC
TTGGGTTCTTGGGAGCAGCAGGAAGCACTATGGGCGCAGCGTCAATGACGCTGACGGTACAGGCCAGACA
ATTATTGTCTGGTATAGTGCAGCAGCAGAACAATTTGCTGAGGGCTATTGAGGCGCAACAGCATCTGTTG
CAACTCACAGTCTGGGGCATCAAGCAGCTCCAGGCAAGAATCCTGGCTGTGGAAAGATACCTAAAGGATC
AACAGCTCCTGGGGATTTGGGGTTGCTCTGGAAAACTCATTTGCACCACTGCTGTGCCTTGGAATGCTAG
TTGGAGTAATAAATCTCTGGAACAGATTTGGAATCACACGACCTGGATGGAGTGGGACAGAGAAATTAAC
AATTACACAAGCTTAATACACTCCTTAATTGAAGAATCGCAAAACCAGCAAGAAAAGAATGAACAAGAAT
TATTGGAATTAGATAAATGGGCAAGTTTGTGGAATTGGTTTAACATAACAAATTGGCTGTGGTATATAAA
ATTATTCATAATGATAGTAGGAGGCTTGGTAGGTTTAAGAATAGTTTTTGCTGTACTTTCTATAGTGAAT
AGAGTTAGGCAGGGATATTCACCATTATCGTTTCAGACCCACCTCCCAACCCCGAGGGGACCCAGAGAGG
GCCTATTTCCCATGATTCCTTCATATTTGCATATACGATACAAGGCTGTTAGAGAGATAATTAGAATTAA
TTTGACTGTAAACACAAAGATATTAGTACAAAATACGTGACGTAGAAAGTAATAATTTCTTGGGTAGTTT
GCAGTTTTAAAATTATGTTTTAAAATGGACTATCATATGCTTACCGTAACTTGAAAGTATTTCGATTTCT
TGGCTTTATATATCTTGTGGAAAGGACGAAACACCGTCAGGCGGATGTTGTCATCGGTTTTAGAGCTAGA
AATAGCAAGTTAAAATAAGGCTAGTCCGTTATCAACTTGAAAAAGTGGCACCGAGTCGGTGCTTTTTTAA
GCTTGGCGTAACTAGATCTTGAGACAAATGGCAGTATTCATCCACAATTTTAAAAGAAAAGGGGGGATTG
GGGGGTACAGTGCAGGGGAAAGAATAGTAGACATAATAGCAACAGACATACAAACTAAAGAATTACAAAA
ACAAATTACAAAAATTCAAAATTTTCGGGTTTATTACAGGGACAGCAGAGATCCACTTTGGCGCCGGCTC
GAGGGGG
Features (pLannotate 1.2.2; 29 found; start..end, strand, type, name):
     14..80      +  CDS            small t antigen (fragment): SV40 (simian virus 40) small t antigen
    106..317     +  promoter       EF-1α core promoter: core promoter for human elongation factor EF-1α
    318..1256    +  intron         EF-1α intron A: intron upstream of the start codon of human EF-1α
   1278..1877    +  CDS            PuroR (fragment): puromycin N-acetyltransferase; pac from Streptomyces; confers resistance to puromycin
   1893..2481    +  misc_feature   WPRE: woodchuck hepatitis virus posttranscriptional regulatory element
   2532..2551    +  misc_feature   cPPT/CTS (fragment): central polypurine tract and central termination sequence of HIV-1
   2553..2786    +  LTR            3' LTR (ΔU3): self-inactivating 3' long terminal repeat (LTR) from HIV-1
   2864..2985    +  polyA_signal   SV40 poly(A) signal: SV40 polyadenylation signal
   3025..3160    +  rep_origin     SV40 ori: SV40 origin of replication
   3181..3199    -  promoter       T7 promoter: promoter for bacteriophage T7 RNA polymerase
   3207..3362    +  CDS            lacZα (fragment): LacZα fragment of β-galactosidase; lacZ fragment
   3367..3795    +  rep_origin     f1 ori (sequence partly withheld): f1 bacteriophage origin of replication; arrow indicates direction of (+) strand synthesis
   3848..3952    +  promoter       AmpR promoter: bla
   3953..4813    +  CDS            AmpR: β-lactamase; bla; confers resistance to ampicillin, carbenicillin, and related antibiotics
   4984..5572    +  rep_origin     ori: high-copy-number ColE1/pMB1/pBR322/pUC origin of replication
   5755..5847    +  CDS            lacI (fragment): lac repressor; lacI; The lac repressor binds to the lac operator to inhibit transcription in E. coli. This inhibition can be relieved by adding lactose or isopropyl-β-D-thiogalactopyranoside (IPTG).
   5860..5881    +  protein_bind   CAP binding site: CAP binding activates transcription in the presence of cAMP. E. coli catabolite activator protein
   5896..5926    +  promoter       lac promoter: promoter for the E. coli lac operon
   5934..5950    +  protein_bind   lac operator: The lac repressor binds to the lac operator to inhibit transcription in E. coli. This inhibition can be relieved by adding lactose or isopropyl-β-D-thiogalactopyranoside (IPTG). lac repressor encoded by lacI
   5995..6013    +  promoter       T3 promoter: promoter for bacteriophage T3 RNA polymerase
   6041..6267    +  promoter       RSV promoter: Rous sarcoma virus enhancer/promoter
   6268..6448    +  LTR            5' LTR (truncated): truncated 5' long terminal repeat (LTR) from HIV-1
   6495..6620    +  misc_feature   HIV-1 Ψ: packaging signal of human immunodeficiency virus type 1
   6604..6967    +  CDS            HIV-1 gag (fragment): gag protein from human immunodeficiency virus 1; gag
   7113..7346    +  misc_feature   RRE: The Rev response element (RRE) of HIV-1 allows for Rev-dependent mRNA export from the nucleus to the cytoplasm.
   7723..7749    +  CDS            Rev (fragment): human immunodeficiency virus 1 (HIV-1) Rev protein; rev; enhances nuclear export of unspliced and incompletely spliced viral mRNAs
   7753..7993    +  promoter       U6 promoter: RNA polymerase III promoter for human U6 snRNA
   8023..8098    +  misc_RNA       gRNA scaffold: guide RNA scaffold for the Streptococcus pyogenes CRISPR/Cas9 system
   8154..8271    +  misc_feature   cPPT/CTS: central polypurine tract and central termination sequence of HIV-1
