[The description below was written by a language model from this plasmid's Addgene catalogue record and pLannotate feature annotations shown in this document.]
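Description:
EEF2K gRNA (BRDN0001146991) is a third-generation lentiviral single-guide RNA plasmid built on the lentiGuide-Puro backbone and designed to target human EEF2K, the gene encoding eukaryotic elongation factor 2 kinase. In bacteria it is maintained at high copy through a ColE1/pUC-type origin and selected with ampicillin via the β-lactamase gene. The backbone also carries an f1 origin, an SV40 origin and poly(A) signal, and remnants of lac, T7 and T3 cloning-vector sequence that play no role in the payload.

The lentiviral transfer cassette begins with an RSV promoter fused to a truncated HIV-1 5' LTR, which makes genomic RNA production Tat-independent. It is followed by the Ψ packaging signal with an adjoining gag fragment, the Rev response element for nuclear export of the unspliced genome, and a cPPT/CTS element that aids nuclear import. The cassette ends in a ΔU3 self-inactivating 3' LTR. Within this frame, a human U6 RNA polymerase III promoter drives the EEF2K-specific spacer joined to the Streptococcus pyogenes Cas9 guide RNA scaffold. A separate EF-1α promoter, annotated as the core promoter plus intron A, expresses puromycin N-acetyltransferase for selection of transduced mammalian cells, and a downstream WPRE enhances transcript stability and expression.

The plasmid does not encode Cas9, so it must be used with a separate Cas9 vector or in cells that already express the nuclease. The guide was designed against the EEF2K reference transcript, and the depositor comments link it to a human kinome gRNA library. It is suited to knockout or loss-of-function studies of this kinase in human cells.
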