Addgene plasmid #77855: EEF2K gRNA (BRDN0001146991)
Purpose: 3rd generation lentiviral gRNA plasmid targeting human EEF2K
Depositing lab: John Doench & David Root. Depositing organization: Broad Institute. Publication: Optimized sgRNA design to maximize activity and minimize off-target effects of CRISPR-Cas9. Doench JG, Fusi N, Sullender M, Hegde M, Vaimberg EW, Donovan KF, Smith I, Tothova Z, Wilen C, Orchard R, Virgin HW, Listgarten J, Root DE. Nat Biotechnol. 2016 Jan 18. doi: 10.1038/nbt.3437. PubMed 26780180.
Backbone
  Vector backbone: lentiGuide-Puro
  Backbone manufacturer: Zhang Lab (Addgene plasmid # 52963)
  Vector type: Mammalian Expression, Lentiviral, CRISPR
  Selectable markers: Puromycin
Growth in bacteria
  Bacterial resistance: Ampicillin, 100 μg/mL
  Growth temperature: 37°C
  Growth strain: DH5alpha
  Copy number: High Copy
Gene/Insert
  Gene/Insert name: EEF2K (alt names: EEF2K; NM_013302.3)
  gRNA/shRNA sequence: TCAGGCGGATGTTGTCATCG
  Species: H. sapiens (human)
  Entrez Gene: EEF2K (a.k.a. CaMKIII, HSU93850, eEF-2K)
  Promoter: hU6
  Cloning method: Unknown
  Sequencing primers: 5′ U6-F; 3′ pS2-R
Terms and licenses: Academic/Nonprofit Terms; Industry Terms: Not Available to Industry
Depositor comments: The gRNA was designed to target the following Genbank reference sequence(s): NM_013302.3. Note that this plasmid does NOT contain Cas9. It should be used in conjunction with lentiCas9-Blast (Addgene #52962) or otherwise with cell lines already expressing Cas9. Browse the full kinome gRNA library at http://www.addgene.org/pooled-library/broadgpp-human-kinome/ or visit http://www.broadinstitute.org/rnai/public/ for detailed protocols and information.
How to cite: EEF2K gRNA (BRDN0001146991) was a gift from John Doench & David Root (Addgene plasmid # 77855 ; http://n2t.net/addgene:77855 ; RRID:Addgene_77855)
