>Addgene plasmid #77855 | EEF2K gRNA (BRDN0001146991) | depositor partial sequence | sequence record 145315 | Target Sequence
TCAGGCGGATGTTGTCATCG
