>Addgene plasmid #77855 | EEF2K gRNA (BRDN0001146991) | addgene partial sequence | sequence record 188531 | hU6-F
GTAGAAAGTAATAATTTCTTGGGTAGTTTGCAGTTTTAAAATTATGTTTTAAAATGGACTATCATATGCT
TACCGTAACTTGAAAGTATTTCGATTTCTTGGCTTTATATATCTTGTGGAAAGGACGAAACACCGTCAGG
CGGATGTTGTCATCGGTTTTAGAGCTAGAAATAGCAAGTTAAAATAAGGCTAGTCCGTTATCAACTTGAA
AAAGTGGCACCGAGTCGGTGCTTTTTTAAGCTTGGCGTAACTAGATCTTGAGACAAATGGCAGTATTCAT
CCACAATTTTAAAAGAAAAGGGGGGATTGGGGGGTACAGTGCAGGGGAAAGAATAGTAGACATAATAGCA
ACAGACATACAAACTAAAGAATTACAAAAACAAATTACAAAAATTCAAAATTTTCGGGTTTATTACAGGG
ACAGCAGAGATCCACTTTGGCGCCGGCTCGAGGGGGCCCGGGTGCAAAGATGGATAAAGTTTTAAACAGA
GAGGAATCTTTGCAGCTAATGGACCTTCTAGGTCTTGAAAGGAGTGGGAATTGGCTCCGGTGCCCGTCAG
TGGGCAGAGC
